Addgene plasmid #207136: pBluescript II Ks(+)-ZsGreen1-SV40 PolyA-Stop Mettl3 HDR
Purpose: DNA sequence source for amplifying an HDR template for mouse Mettl3 knockout and reporter knock-in
Depositing lab: Silvia Monticelli. Depositing organization: Institute for Research in Biomedicine, Switzerland. Publication: The mRNA methyltransferase Mettl3 modulates cytokine mRNA stability and limits functional responses in mast cells. Leoni C, Bataclan M, Ito-Kureha T, Heissmeyer V, Monticelli S. Nat Commun. 2023 Jun 29;14(1):3862. doi: 10.1038/s41467-023-39614-y. PubMed 37386028.
Backbone
  Vector backbone: pBluescript II Ks(+)
  Backbone size w/o insert (bp): 2891
  Total vector size (bp): 5211
  Vector type: Mammalian Expression
Growth in bacteria
  Bacterial resistance: Ampicillin, 100 μg/mL
  Growth temperature: 37°C
  Growth strain: NEB Stable
  Copy number: High Copy
Gene/Insert
  Gene/Insert name: 5'HDR Mettl3 - ZsGreen- sv40(polyA) - 3'HDR Mettl3
  Species: M. musculus (mouse)
  Insert size (bp): 2320
  GenBank ID: NM_019721.2
  Entrez Gene: Mettl3 (a.k.a. 2310024F18Rik, M6A, Spo8)
Terms and licenses: Academic/Nonprofit Terms; Industry Terms: Not Available to Industry
How to cite: pBluescript II Ks(+)-ZsGreen1-SV40 PolyA-Stop Mettl3 HDR was a gift from Silvia Monticelli (Addgene plasmid # 207136 ; http://n2t.net/addgene:207136 ; RRID:Addgene_207136)
