[The description below was written by a language model from this plasmid's Addgene catalogue record and pLannotate feature annotations shown in this document.]
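Description:
pBluescript II Ks(+)-ZsGreen1-SV40 PolyA-Stop Mettl3 HDR is a bacterial cloning plasmid that stores a homology-directed repair donor cassette for the mouse Mettl3 locus. Although catalogued as a mammalian expression vector, the annotated features show no mammalian promoter. The backbone is a standard pBluescript II phagemid with a high-copy ColE1/pUC origin, an f1 origin for single-stranded DNA production, and the β-lactamase gene with its own promoter for ampicillin selection. The interrupted lacZα fragment, the lac promoter/operator elements and the flanking T7 and T3 phage promoters are backbone remnants surrounding the multiple cloning site, which appears in several fragments because the insert was assembled into it.

The insert of roughly 2.3 kb consists of a 5' Mettl3 homology arm, the mammalian codon-optimized Zoanthus green fluorescent protein ZsGreen1, an SV40 polyadenylation signal and a 3' Mettl3 homology arm. The homology arms are not annotated, but they plausibly correspond to the unannotated stretches on either side of the ZsGreen1–poly(A) unit, between the MCS fragments. With no promoter of its own, the reporter presumably relies on the endogenous Mettl3 regulatory elements after integration, while the stop and poly(A) signal would terminate the transcript and disrupt Mettl3, marking edited cells with green fluorescence. The record does not spell out this mechanism, nor the nuclease or guide used.

The stated purpose is to serve as a source sequence from which the HDR template is amplified for combined Mettl3 knockout and reporter knock-in in mouse cells. The sequenced record is slightly shorter (5,163 nt) than the catalogued total size of 5,211 bp.
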