Features (pLannotate 1.2.2; 16 found; start..end, strand, type, name):
     30..458     -  rep_origin     f1 ori (sequence partly withheld): f1 bacteriophage origin of replication; arrow indicates direction of (+) strand synthesis
    463..618     -  CDS            lacZα (fragment): LacZα fragment of β-galactosidase; lacZ fragment
    626..644     +  promoter       T7 promoter: promoter for bacteriophage T7 RNA polymerase
    653..676     +  misc_feature   MCS (fragment): pBluescript multiple cloning site
   1336..1357    +  misc_feature   MCS (fragment): pBluescript multiple cloning site
   1366..2061    +  CDS            ZsGreen1: Zoanthus green fluorescent protein mammalian codon-optimized
   2068..2202    +  polyA_signal   SV40 poly(A) signal: SV40 polyadenylation signal
   2941..2962    +  misc_feature   MCS (fragment): pBluescript multiple cloning site
   2975..2993    -  promoter       T3 promoter: promoter for bacteriophage T3 RNA polymerase
   3038..3054    -  protein_bind   lac operator: The lac repressor binds to the lac operator to inhibit transcription in E. coli. This inhibition can be relieved by adding lactose or isopropyl-β-D-thiogalactopyranoside (IPTG). lac repressor encoded by lacI
   3062..3092    -  promoter       lac promoter: promoter for the E. coli lac operon
   3107..3128    -  protein_bind   CAP binding site: CAP binding activates transcription in the presence of cAMP. E. coli catabolite activator protein
   3141..3233    -  CDS            lacI (fragment): lac repressor; lacI; The lac repressor binds to the lac operator to inhibit transcription in E. coli. This inhibition can be relieved by adding lactose or isopropyl-β-D-thiogalactopyranoside (IPTG).
   3416..4004    -  rep_origin     ori: high-copy-number ColE1/pMB1/pBR322/pUC origin of replication
   4175..5035    -  CDS            AmpR: β-lactamase; bla; confers resistance to ampicillin, carbenicillin, and related antibiotics
   5036..5140    -  promoter       AmpR promoter: bla
>Addgene plasmid #207136 | pBluescript II Ks(+)-ZsGreen1-SV40 PolyA-Stop Mettl3 HDR | addgene full sequence | sequence record 416525 | Addgene NGS Result
CTAAATTGTAAGCGTTAATATTTTGTTAAAATTCGCGTTAAATTTTTGTTAAATCAGCTCATTTTTTAAC
CAATAGGCCGAAATCGGCAAAATCCCTTATAAATCAAAAGAATAGACCGAGATAGGGT
[37 nt withheld, positions 129-165]
AAAGAACGTGGACTCCAACGTCAAAGG
[49 nt withheld, positions 193-241]
T
[91 nt withheld, positions 243-333]
G
[124 nt withheld, positions 335-458]
CCCATTCGCCATTCAGGCTGCGCAACTGTTGGGAAGGGCGATCGGTGCGGGCCTCTTCGCTATTACGCCA
GCTGGCGAAAGGGGGATGTGCTGCAAGGCGATTAAGTTGGGTAACGCCAGGGTTTTCCCAGTCACGACGT
TGTAAAACGACGGCCAGTGAGCGCGCGTAATACGACTCACTATAGGGCGAATTGGAGCTCCACCGCGGTG
GCGGCCGCAGGATTGTGAGTTGCAGAACCACATAGTGAAACTCCACTCTCCTTTCACACACTTTGTATAG
AAAGAAAGAAAGAAAGAAAGAAAGAAAGAAAGAAAGAAAGAAAGAAAGAAAGAAAGAAAGAAAGAAAGAA
GGAGGGAGGGAGGGAGGGAGGAAGGAAGGAAGGAAGATAATATTTAACTTAGAAAATCTGGGGCCTTAAG
GGCAGAAATCTATGATACAGTGCTTGACCGTATGTGCAAGGACCAGAATATACAATCAACCAGACTAACA
GTCTGTTCACTCCTTCCCGTCCATCCATCTCTCCACGCATACACCCACCCGTCAAACACTCACACTTGTT
CTAGCCCTGCTATTTTAAATGCGTTGTCACTAACGACTTAAAGAAACAACATGGCGGGTCTGCCAGCTAC
CAACATGGCAAACACAGCCTCAGCGCTCCCGGAAACACGAGAGAGAACTACCGTGAGGATTACGTCCGGC
TGGTTCGCCAACCGGAAGTGGCTTTTCATCTTGGCTCTATCCGGCTGGCCTTCGGGCGTCCTCGTGAGAA
TTAGATGTTTCTTAGTTCTAGGCTGGGGAGGTGCTAGTCCGCCGCGCCTGATTCGAGCCGAGTCCGCGCT
GGGAGCTAGGATGTCGGACACGTGGAGCTCTATCCCATCTAGAACTAGTGGATCCCCCGCAATACCCATG
GCCCAGTCCAAGCACGGCCTGACCAAGGAGATGACCATGAAGTACCGCATGGAGGGCTGCGTGGACGGCC
ACAAGTTCGTGATCACCGGCGAGGGCATCGGCTACCCCTTCAAGGGCAAGCAGGCCATCAACCTGTGCGT
GGTGGAGGGCGGCCCCTTGCCCTTCGCCGAGGACATCTTGTCCGCCGCCTTCATGTACGGCAACCGCGTG
TTCACCGAGTACCCCCAGGACATCGTCGACTACTTCAAGAACTCCTGCCCCGCCGGCTACACCTGGGACC
GCTCCTTCCTGTTCGAGGACGGCGCCGTGTGCATCTGCAACGCCGACATCACCGTGAGCGTGGAGGAGAA
CTGCATGTACCACGAGTCCAAGTTCTACGGCGTGAACTTCCCCGCCGACGGCCCCGTGATGAAGAAGATG
ACCGACAACTGGGAGCCCTCCTGCGAGAAGATCATCCCCGTGCCCAAGCAGGGCATCTTGAAGGGCGACG
TGAGCATGTACCTGCTGCTGAAGGACGGTGGCCGCTTGCGCTGCCAGTTCGACACCGTGTACAAGGCCAA
GTCCGTGCCCCGCAAGATGCCCGACTGGCACTTCATCCAGCACAAGCTGACCCGCGAGGACCGCAGCGAC
GCCAAGAACCAGAAGTGGCACCTGACCGAGCACGCCATCGCCTCCGGCTCCGCCTTGCCCTGACTGCAGA
ACTTGTTTATTGCAGCTTATAATGGTTACAAATAAAGCAATAGCATCACAAATTTCACAAATAAAGCATT
TTTTTCACTGCATTCTAGTTGTGGTTTGTCCAAACTCATCAATGTATCTTATCATGTCTGGATCTCCATC
AAGGAATTCACGATTGTTGGTTACCCCATCTTTCCCGAGTAGCTGAAACGCATGCCCACCTGCGGGAAAG
CTTGCAGTGCCTCCTCCCGGGCGTCGGTTTTTCAAGCGTAACACCACACCAACATGGGTCCACTCCTCTC
CTTGGGTCCCATTCCAGTCCTGTCTAGGAGAATGTTGCGTCCGTGAAGCCTCTCAGTACCTTATTCCGAG
AGCCAGCAAAACCCGTTTTGTTGCTTCTGTGCCTGTTTTACCTTAGTTGTAACGTTTGCTTTGTCACTGT
CTTTTCTTTCCCATGTGGGCGGGGAGCAAGGATTGCTTCTGTATATCTATCCCCAGAGCCCGGTTTAGCA
GCCACAACAGGGTCCTCACTAGGACCTTCTCACTAGGACCTTAATGAATGAGTAGTGCAAGTGTTTACAA
ACGTAGCAAGAATCTGAAAACACTTGATTTTGGTCTTTAAACATTTTCCCCCTCCCCCTTGTATGACAAA
GTTAGAAAAATTGAAGGCACTTAAAAGAGTACTACCCTAATAGCCTTCTCCAGCACAAGCTCAATTATTT
AAGGTAAACCAGTTGCAAAGCTCTGCGAGAATACCGAATCCATACTACATGTGTGGGTAGCATGTCAGTG
CTTTGCAGTATTCACAGCTCACAACAGCAGACCTTGGTGAAATTCAGTCTCACCGTAATTTGTGAACATT
TATTGCATATCTACACTACTCATGGGTTTCGGCCTCGAGGGGGGGCCCGGTACCCAGCTTTTGTTCCCTT
TAGTGAGGGTTAATTGCGCGCTTGGCGTAATCATGGTCATAGCTGTTTCCTGTGTGAAATTGTTATCCGC
TCACAATTCCACACAACATACGAGCCGGGAGCATAAAGTGTAAAGCCTGGGGTGCCTAATGAGTGAGCTA
ACTCACATTAATTGCGTTGCGCTCACTGCCCGCTTTCCAGTCGGGAAACCTGTCGTGCCAGCTGCATTAA
TGAATCGGCCAACGCGCGGGGAGAGGCGGTTTGCGTATTGGGCGCTCTTCCGCTTCCTCGCTCACTGACT
CGCTGCGCTCGGTCGTTCGGCTGCGGCGAGCGGTATCAGCTCACTCAAAGGCGGTAATACGGTTATCCAC
AGAATCAGGGGATAACGCAGGAAAGAACATGTGAGCAAAAGGCCAGCAAAAGGCCAGGAACCGTAAAAAG
GCCGCGTTGCTGGCGTTTTTCCATAGGCTCCGCCCCCCTGACGAGCATCACAAAAATCGACGCTCAAGTC
AGAGGTGGCGAAACCCGACAGGACTATAAAGATACCAGGCGTTTCCCCCTGGAAGCTCCCTCGTGCGCTC
TCCTGTTCCGACCCTGCCGCTTACCGGATACCTGTCCGCCTTTCTCCCTTCGGGAAGCGTGGCGCTTTCT
CATAGCTCACGCTGTAGGTATCTCAGTTCGGTGTAGGTCGTTCGCTCCAAGCTGGGCTGTGTGCACGAAC
CCCCCGTTCAGCCCGACCGCTGCGCCTTATCCGGTAACTATCGTCTTGAGTCCAACCCGGTAAGACACGA
CTTATCGCCACTGGCAGCAGCCACTGGTAACAGGATTAGCAGAGCGAGGTATGTAGGCGGTGCTACAGAG
TTCTTGAAGTGGTGGCCTAACTACGGCTACACTAGAAGAACAGTATTTGGTATCTGCGCTCTGCTGAAGC
CAGTTACCTTCGGAAAAAGAGTTGGTAGCTCTTGATCCGGCAAACAAACCACCGCTGGTAGCGGTGGTTT
TTTTGTTTGCAAGCAGCAGATTACGCGCAGAAAAAAAGGATCTCAAGAAGATCCTTTGATCTTTTCTACG
GGGTCTGACGCTCAGTGGAACGAAAACTCACGTTAAGGGATTTTGGTCATGAGATTATCAAAAAGGATCT
TCACCTAGATCCTTTTAAATTAAAAATGAAGTTTTAAATCAATCTAAAGTATATATGAGTAAACTTGGTC
TGACAGTTACCAATGCTTAATCAGTGAGGCACCTATCTCAGCGATCTGTCTATTTCGTTCATCCATAGTT
GCCTGACTCCCCGTCGTGTAGATAACTACGATACGGGAGGGCTTACCATCTGGCCCCAGTGCTGCAATGA
TACCGCGAGACCCACGCTCACCGGCTCCAGATTTATCAGCAATAAACCAGCCAGCCGGAAGGGCCGAGCG
CAGAAGTGGTCCTGCAACTTTATCCGCCTCCATCCAGTCTATTAATTGTTGCCGGGAAGCTAGAGTAAGT
AGTTCGCCAGTTAATAGTTTGCGCAACGTTGTTGCCATTGCTACAGGCATCGTGGTGTCACGCTCGTCGT
TTGGTATGGCTTCATTCAGCTCCGGTTCCCAACGATCAAGGCGAGTTACATGATCCCCCATGTTGTGCAA
AAAAGCGGTTAGCTCCTTCGGTCCTCCGATCGTTGTCAGAAGTAAGTTGGCCGCAGTGTTATCACTCATG
GTTATGGCAGCACTGCATAATTCTCTTACTGTCATGCCATCCGTAAGATGCTTTTCTGTGACTGGTGAGT
ACTCAACCAAGTCATTCTGAGAATAGTGTATGCGGCGACCGAGTTGCTCTTGCCCGGCGTCAATACGGGA
TAATACCGCGCCACATAGCAGAACTTTAAAAGTGCTCATCATTGGAAAACGTTCTTCGGGGCGAAAACTC
TCAAGGATCTTACCGCTGTTGAGATCCAGTTCGATGTAACCCACTCGTGCACCCAACTGATCTTCAGCAT
CTTTTACTTTCACCAGCGTTTCTGGGTGAGCAAAAACAGGAAGGCAAAATGCCGCAAAAAAGGGAATAAG
GGCGACACGGAAATGTTGAATACTCATACTCTTCCTTTTTCAATATTATTGAAGCATTTATCAGGGTTAT
TGTCTCATGAGCGGATACATATTTGAATGTATTTAGAAAAATAAACAAATAGGGGTTCCGCGCACATTTC
CCCGAAAAGTGCCAC
